Addgene plasmid #43037: I-CAGG
Depositing lab: Chad Cowan & Kiran Musunuru. Depositing organization: Harvard University. Publication: A TALEN Genome-Editing System for Generating Human Stem Cell-Based Disease Models. Ding Q, Lee YK, Schaefer EA, Peters DT, Veres A, Kim K, Kuperwasser N, Motola DL, Meissner TB, Hendriks WT, Trevisan M, Gupta RM, Moisan A, Banks E, Friesen M, Schinzel RT, Xia F, Tang A, Xia Y, Figueroa E, Wann A, Ahfeldt T, Daheron L, Zhang F, Rubin LL, Peng LF, Chung RT, Musunuru K, Cowan CA. Cell Stem Cell. 2012 Dec 12. pii: S1934-5909(12)00645-5. doi: 10.1016/j.stem.2012.11.011. PubMed 23246482.
Backbone
  Vector backbone: pCRII-TOPO
  Backbone manufacturer: Invitrogen
  Backbone size w/o insert (bp): 3973
  Vector type: Bacterial Cloning
Growth in bacteria
  Bacterial resistance: Ampicillin and Kanamycin, 100 & 50 μg/mL
  Growth temperature: 37°C
  Growth strain: Top10
  Copy number: High Copy
Gene/Insert
  Gene/Insert name: I-CAGG
  Species: Synthetic
  Insert size (bp): 424
  Cloning method: TOPO Cloning
  Sequencing primers: 5′ T7; 3′ M13-rev
Terms and licenses: Academic/Nonprofit Terms; Industry Terms: Not Available to Industry
How to cite: I-CAGG was a gift from Chad Cowan & Kiran Musunuru (Addgene plasmid # 43037 ; http://n2t.net/addgene:43037 ; RRID:Addgene_43037)
