[The description below was written by a language model from this plasmid's Addgene catalogue record.]
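Description:
I-CAGG is a bacterial cloning plasmid built on the commercial pCRII-TOPO backbone (about 4.0 kb without insert) that carries a 424 bp synthetic insert, also named I-CAGG, introduced by TOPO cloning. It is a high-copy plasmid propagated in E. coli, and the record lists both ampicillin and kanamycin resistance, consistent with the dual selection markers of this backbone. No feature table is provided, so the origin of replication and other backbone elements are not itemised. The use of T7 and M13-reverse as sequencing primers indicates that these standard priming sites flank the cloning site and can be used to read across the insert.

The record does not describe what the insert encodes beyond calling it synthetic. The plasmid was deposited with a study describing a TALEN genome-editing system for generating human stem cell-based disease models. The insert's size and name are compatible with a pre-assembled block of TALE repeat modules specifying a four-nucleotide target (CAGG) at a defined position in an array, but that is an inference from the name and context rather than a stated fact. There is no mammalian promoter, reporter or expression cassette recorded, and the vector type is given only as bacterial cloning. I-CAGG is therefore best understood as a storage and source plasmid, one component of a larger library from which fragments would be taken to build complete TALEN constructs, rather than as something expressed directly in cells.
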