>Addgene plasmid #43037 | I-CAGG | depositor partial sequence | sequence record 58302 | I-CAGG sequence 424 bps
CGTCTCCTGACCCCAGAGCAGGTCGTGGCGATCGCAAGCCACGACGGAGGAAAGCAAGCCTTGGAAACAG
TACAGAGGCTGTTGCCTGTGCTGTGCCAAGCGCACGGACTCACCCCAGAGCAGGTCGTGGCAATCGCCTC
CAACATTGGCGGGAAACAGGCACTCGAGACTGTCCAGCGCCTGCTTCCCGTGCTGTGCCAAGCGCACGGC
CTCACCCCAGAGCAGGTCGTGGCAATCGCGAGCAATAACGGCGGAAAACAGGCTTTGGAAACGGTGCAGA
GGCTCCTTCCAGTGCTGTGCCAAGCGCACGGATTAACCCCAGAGCAGGTCGTGGCAATCGCGAGCAATAA
CGGCGGAAAACAGGCTTTGGAAACGGTGCAGAGGCTCCTTCCAGTGCTGTGCCAAGCGCACGGCTTAAGA
GACG
