>Addgene plasmid #43037 | I-CAGG | addgene partial sequence | sequence record 59925 | M13-F20 5'-TGTAAAACGACGGCCAGT-3'
CTATAGGGCGAATTGGGCCCTCTAGATGCATGCTCGAGCGGCCGCCAGTGTGATGGATATCTGCAGAATT
CGCCCTTATATAGATGCCGTCCTAGCGCGTCTCCTGACCCCAGAGCAGGTCGTGGCGATCGCAAGCCACG
ACGGAGGAAAGCAAGCCTTGGAAACAGTACAGAGGCTGTTGCCTGTGCTGTGCCAAGCGCACGGACTCAC
CCCAGAGCAGGTCGTGGCAATCGCCTCCAACATTGGCGGGAAACAGGCACTCGAGACTGTCCAGCGCCTG
CTTCCCGTGCTGTGCCAAGCGCACGGCCTCACCCCAGAGCAGGTCGTGGCAATCGCGAGCAATAACGGCG
GAAAACAGGCTTTGGAAACGGTGCAGAGGCTCCTTCCAGTGCTGTGCCAAGCGCACGGATTAACCCCAGA
GCAGGTCGTGGCAATCGCGAGCAATAACGGCGGAAAACAGGCTTTGGAAACGGTGCAGAGGCTCCTTCCA
GTGCTGTGCCAAGCGCACGGCTTAAGAGACGTGGGCACAGGAAAGATACTTAAGGGCGAATTCCAGCACA
CTGGCGGCCGTTACTAGTGGATCCGAGCTCGGTACCAAGCTTGATGCATAGCTTGAGTATTCTATAGTGT
CACCTAAATAGCTTGGCGTAATCATGGTCATAGCTGTTTCCTGTGTGAAATTGTTATCCGCTCACAATTC
CACACAACATACGAGCCGGAAGCATAAAGTGTAAAGCCTGGGGTGCCTAATGAGTGAGCTAACTCACATT
AATTGCGTTGCGCTCACTGCCCGCTTTCCAGTCGGGAAACCTGTCGTGCCAGCTGCATTAATGAATCGGC
CAACGCGCGGGGAGAGGCGGTTTGCGTATTGGGCGCTCTTCCGCTTCCT
